>Addgene plasmid #141578 | TFORF0313 | addgene full sequence | sequence record 454902 | Addgene NGS Result
TTAATGTAGTCTTATGCAATACTCTTGTAGTCTTGCAACATGGTAACGATGAGTTAGCAACATGCCTTAC
AAGGAGAGAAAAAGCACCGTGCATGCCGATTGGTGGAAGTAAGGTGGTACGATCGTGCCTTATTAGGAAG
GCAACAGACGGGTCTGACATGGATTGGACGAACCACTGAATTGCCGCATTGCAGAGATATTGTATTTAAG
TGCCTAGCTCGATACATAAACGGGTCTCTCTGGTTAGACCAGATCTGAGCCTGGGAGCTCTCTGGCTAAC
TAGGGAACCCACTGCTTAAGCCTCAATAAAGCTTGCCTTGAGTGCTTCAAGTAGTGTGTGCCCGTCTGTT
GTGTGACTCTGGTAACTAGAGATCCCTCAGACCCTTTTAGTCAGTGTGGAAAATCTCTAGCAGTGGCGCC
CGAACAGGGACTTGAAAGCGAAAGGGAAACCAGAGGAGCTCTCTCGACGCAGGACTCGGCTTGCTGAAGC
GCGCACGGCAAGAGGCGAGGGGCGGCGACTGGTGAGTACGCCAAAAATTTTGACTAGCGGAGGCTAGAAG
GAGAGAGATGGGTGCGAGAGCGTCAGTATTAAGCGGGGGAGAATTAGATCGCGATGGGAAAAAATTCGGT
TAAGGCCAGGGGGAAAGAAAAAATATAAATTAAAACATATAGTATGGGCAAGCAGGGAGCTAGAACGATT
CGCAGTTAATCCTGGCCTGTTAGAAACATCAGAAGGCTGTAGACAAATACTGGGACAGCTACAACCATCC
CTTCAGACAGGATCAGAAGAACTTAGATCATTATATAATACAGTAGCAACCCTCTATTGTGTGCATCAAA
GGATAGAGATAAAAGACACCAAGGAAGCTTTAGACAAGATAGAGGAAGAGCAAAACAAAAGTAAGACCAC
CGCACAGCAAGCGGCCGCTGATCTTCAGACCTGGAGGAGGAGATATGAGGGACAATTGGAGAAGTGAATT
ATATAAATATAAAGTAGTAAAAATTGAACCATTAGGAGTAGCACCCACCAAGGCAAAGAGAAGAGTGGTG
CAGAGAGAAAAAAGAGCAGTGGGAATAGGAGCTTTGTTCCTTGGGTTCTTGGGAGCAGCAGGAAGCACTA
TGGGCGCAGCGTCAATGACGCTGACGGTACAGGCCAGACAATTATTGTCTGGTATAGTGCAGCAGCAGAA
CAATTTGCTGAGGGCTATTGAGGCGCAACAGCATCTGTTGCAACTCACAGTCTGGGGCATCAAGCAGCTC
CAGGCAAGAATCCTGGCTGTGGAAAGATACCTAAAGGATCAACAGCTCCTGGGGATTTGGGGTTGCTCTG
GAAAACTCATTTGCACCACTGCTGTGCCTTGGAATGCTAGTTGGAGTAATAAATCTCTGGAACAGATTTG
GAATCACACGACCTGGATGGAGTGGGACAGAGAAATTAACAATTACACAAGCTTAATACACTCCTTAATT
GAAGAATCGCAAAACCAGCAAGAAAAGAATGAACAAGAATTATTGGAATTAGATAAATGGGCAAGTTTGT
GGAATTGGTTTAACATAACAAATTGGCTGTGGTATATAAAATTATTCATAATGATAGTAGGAGGCTTGGT
AGGTTTAAGAATAGTTTTTGCTGTACTTTCTATAGTGAATAGAGTTAGGCAGGGATATTCACCATTATCG
TTTCAGACCCACCTCCCAACCCCGAGGGGACCCATGCATTGCATCTCAATTAGTCAGCAACCAGGTGTGG
AAAGTCCCCAGGCTCCCCAGCAGGCAGAAGTATGCAAAGCATGCGTCTCAATTAGTCAGCAACCATAGTC
CCGCCCCTAACTCCGCCCATCCCGCCCCTAACTCCGCCCAGTTCCGCCCATTCTCCGCCCCATGGCTGAC
TAATTTTTTTTATTTATGCAGAGGCCGAGGCCGCCTCGGCCTCTGAGCTATTCCAGAAGTAGTGAGGAGG
CTTTTTTGGAGGCCTAGGCTTTTGCAAAAAGCTTTCTAGAGGTACCACCGGAGCTTACCATGACCGAGTA
CAAGCCCACGGTGCGCCTCGCCACCCGCGACGACGTCCCCAGGGCCGTACGCACCCTCGCCGCCGCGTTC
GCCGACTACCCCGCCACGCGCCACACCGTCGATCCGGACCGCCACATCGAGCGGGTCACCGAGCTGCAAG
AACTCTTCCTCACGCGCGTCGGGCTCGACATCGGCAAGGTGTGGGTCGCGGACGACGGCGCCGCCGTGGC
GGTCTGGACCACGCCGGAGAGCGTCGAAGCGGGGGCGGTGTTCGCCGAGATCGGCCCGCGCATGGCCGAG
TTGAGCGGTTCCCGGCTGGCCGCGCAGCAACAGATGGAAGGCCTCCTGGCGCCGCACCGGCCCAAGGAGC
CCGCGTGGTTCCTGGCCACCGTCGGCGTCTCGCCCGACCACCAGGGCAAGGGTCTGGGCAGCGCCGTCGT
GCTCCCCGGAGTGGAGGCGGCCGAGCGCGCCGGGGTGCCCGCCTTCCTGGAGACCTCCGCGCCCCGCAAC
CTCCCCTTCTACGAGCGGCTCGGCTTCACCGTCACCGCCGACGTCGAGGTGCCCGAAGGACCGCGCACCT
GGTGCATGACCCGCAAGCCCGGTGCCAGTTAACGAATTCTAGATCTTGAGACAAATGGCAGTATTCATCC
ACAATTTTAAAAGAAAAGGGGGGATTGGGGGGTACAGTGCAGGGGAAAGAATAGTAGACATAATAGCAAC
AGACATACAAACTAAAGAATTACAAAAACAAATTACAAAAATTCAAAATTTTCGGGTTTATTACAGGGAC
AGCAGAGATCCACTTTGGCGCCGGCTCGAGGCCTGCAGGTGCAAAGATGGATAAAGTTTTAAACAGAGAG
GAATCTTTGCAGCTAATGGACCTTCTAGGTCTTGAAAGGAGTGGGAATTGGCTCCGGTGCCCGTCAGTGG
GCAGAGCGCACATCGCCCACAGTCCCCGAGAAGTTGGGGGGAGGGGTCGGCAATTGAACCGGTGCCTAGA
GAAGGTGGCGCGGGGTAAACTGGGAAAGTGATGTCGTGTACTGGCTCCGCCTTTTTCCCGAGGGTGGGGG
AGAACCGTATATAAGTGCAGTAGTCGCCGTGAACGTTCTTTTTCGCAACGGGTTTGCCGCCAGAACACAG
GTAAGTGCCGTGTGTGGTTCCCGCGGGCCTGGCCTCTTTACGGGTTATGGCCCTTGCGTGCCTTGAATTA
CTTCCACCTGGCTGCAGTACGTGATTCTTGATCCCGAGCTTCGGGTTGGAAGTGGGTGGGAGAGTTCGAG
GCCTTGCGCTTAAGGAGCCCCTTCGCCTCGTGCTTGAGTTGAGGCCTGGCCTGGGCGCTGGGGCCGCCGC
GTGCGAATCTGGTGGCACCTTCGCGCCTGTCTCGCTGCTTTCGATAAGTCTCTAGCCATTTAAAATTTTT
GATGACCTGCTGCGACGCTTTTTTTCTGGCAAGATAGTCTTGTAAATGCGGGCCAAGATCTGCACACTGG
TATTTCGGTTTTTGGGGCCGCGGGCGGCGACGGGGCCCGTGCGTCCCAGCGCACATGTTCGGCGAGGCGG
GGCCTGCGAGCGCGGCCACCGAGAATCGGACGGGGGTAGTCTCAAGCTGGCCGGCCTGCTCTGGTGCCTG
GCCTCGCGCCGCCGTGTATCGCCCCGCCCTGGGCGGCAAGGCTGGCCCGGTCGGCACCAGTTGCGTGAGC
GGAAAGATGGCCGCTTCCCGGCCCTGCTGCAGGGAGCTCAAAATGGAGGACGCGGCGCTCGGGAGAGCGG
GCGGGTGAGTCACCCACACAAAGGAAAAGGGCCTTTCCGTCCTCAGCCGTCGCTTCATGTGACTCCACGG
AGTACCGGGCGCCGTCCAGGCACCTCGATTAGTTCTCGAGCTTTTGGAGTACGTCGTCTTTAGGTTGGGG
GGAGGGGTTTTATGCGATGGAGTTTCCCCACACTGAGTGGGTGGAGACTGAAGTTAGGCCAGCTTGGCAC
TTGATGTAATTCTCCTTGGAATTTGCCCTTTTTGAGTTTGGATCTTGGTTCATTCTCAAGCCTCAGACAG
TGGTTCAAAGTTTTTTTCTTCCATTTCAGGTGTCGTGAGGCTAGCACCGCCACCATGACAAATTCAGGAG
CTCCTCCACCAGGTGCTACAATTGTACAGTACGCAGCACAATCAGCTGATGGCACACAGCAGTTCTTTGT
CCCAGGCAGCCAGGTTGTTGTTCAAGCTGCCACTGGTGACATGCCAACTTACCAGATCCGAGCTCCTACT
GCTGCTTTGCCACAGGGAGTGGTGATGGCTGCATCGCCCGGAAGTTTGCACAGTCCCCAGCAGCTGGCAG
AAGAAGCAACACGCAAACGAGAGCTGAGGCTAATGAAAAACAGGGAAGCTGCCAAAGAATGTCGACGTCG
AAAGAAAGAATATGTAAAATGTCTGGAGAGCCGAGTTGCAGTGCTGGAAGTCCAGAACAAGAAGCTTATA
GAGGAACTTGAAACCTTGAAAGACATTTGTTCTCCCAAAACAGATTACTAGTAATGAACTAGTCCGTAAC
TTGAAAGTATTTCGATTTCTTGGCTTTATATATCTTGTGGAAAGGACGAGGTAGCCGCCAGCATTTACTT
GGCACGCGTTAAGTCGACAATCAACCTCTGGATTACAAAATTTGTGAAAGATTGACTGGTATTCTTAACT
ATGTTGCTCCTTTTACGCTATGTGGATACGCTGCTTTAATGCCTTTGTATCATGCTATTGCTTCCCGTAT
GGCTTTCATTTTCTCCTCCTTGTATAAATCCTGGTTGCTGTCTCTTTATGAGGAGTTGTGGCCCGTTGTC
AGGCAACGTGGCGTGGTGTGCACTGTGTTTGCTGACGCAACCCCCACTGGTTGGGGCATTGCCACCACCT
GTCAGCTCCTTTCCGGGACTTTCGCTTTCCCCCTCCCTATTGCCACGGCGGAACTCATCGCCGCCTGCCT
TGCCCGCTGCTGGACAGGGGCTCGGCTGTTGGGCACTGACAATTCCGTGGTGTTGTCGGGGAAATCATCG
TCCTTTCCTTGGCTGCTCGCCTGTGTTGCCACCTGGATTCTGCGCGGGACGTCCTTCTGCTACGTCCCTT
CGGCCCTCAATCCAGCGGACCTTCCTTCCCGCGGCCTGCTGCCGGCTCTGCGGCCTCTTCCGCGTCTTCG
CCTTCGCCCTCAGACGAGTCGGATCTCCCTTTGGGCCGCCTCCCCGCGTCGACTTTAAGACCAATGACTT
ACAAGGCAGCTGTAGATCTTAGCCACTTTTTAAAAGAAAAGGGGGGACTGGAAGGGCTAATTCACTCCCA
ACGAAGACAAGATCTGCTTTTTGCTTGTACTGGGTCTCTCTGGTTAGACCAGATCTGAGCCTGGGAGCTC
TCTGGCTAACTAGGGAACCCACTGCTTAAGCCTCAATAAAGCTTGCCTTGAGTGCTTCAAGTAGTGTGTG
CCCGTCTGTTGTGTGACTCTGGTAACTAGAGATCCCTCAGACCCTTTTAGTCAGTGTGGAAAATCTCTAG
CAGTACGTATAGTAGTTCATGTCATCTTATTATTCAGTATTTATAACTTGCAAAGAAATGAATATCAGAG
AGTGAGAGGAACTTGTTTATTGCAGCTTATAATGGTTACAAATAAAGCAATAGCATCACAAATTTCACAA
ATAAAGCATTTTTTTCACTGCATTCTAGTTGTGGTTTGTCCAAACTCATCAATGTATCTTATCATGTCTG
GCTCTAGCTATCCCGCCCCTAACTCCGCCCATCCCGCCCCTAACTCCGCCCAGTTCCGCCCATTCTCCGC
CCCATGGCTGACTAATTTTTTTTATTTATGCAGAGGCCGAGGCCGCCTCGGCCTCTGAGCTATTCCAGAA
GTAGTGAGGAGGCTTTTTTGGAGGCCTAGGGACGTACCCAATTCGCCCTATAGTGAGTCGTATTACGCGC
GCTCACTGGCCGTCGTTTTACAACGTCGTGACTGGGAAAACCCTGGCGTTACCCAACTTAATCGCCTTGC
AGCACATCCCCCTTTCGCCAGCTGGCGTAATAGCGAAGAGGCCCGCACCGATCGCCCTTCCCAACAGTTG
CGCAGCCTGAATGGCGAATGGG
[124 nt withheld, positions 6113-6236]
C
[91 nt withheld, positions 6238-6328]
A
[49 nt withheld, positions 6330-6378]
CCTTTGACGTTGGAGTCCACGTTCTTT
[37 nt withheld, positions 6406-6442]
ACCCTATCTCGGTCTATTCTTTTGATTTATAAGGGATTTTGCCGATTTCGGCCTATTGGTTAAAAAATGA
GCTGATTTAACAAAAATTTAACGCGAATTTTAACAAAATATTAACGCTTACAATTTAGGTGGCACTTTTC
GGGGAAATGTGCGCGGAACCCCTATTTGTTTATTTTTCTAAATACATTCAAATATGTATCCGCTCATGAG
ACAATAACCCTGATAAATGCTTCAATAATATTGAAAAAGGAAGAGTATGAGTATTCAACATTTCCGTGTC
GCCCTTATTCCCTTTTTTGCGGCATTTTGCCTTCCTGTTTTTGCTCACCCAGAAACGCTGGTGAAAGTAA
AAGATGCTGAAGATCAGTTGGGTGCACGAGTGGGTTACATCGAACTGGATCTCAACAGCGGTAAGATCCT
TGAGAGTTTTCGCCCCGAAGAACGTTTTCCAATGATGAGCACTTTTAAAGTTCTGCTATGTGGCGCGGTA
TTATCCCGTATTGACGCCGGGCAAGAGCAACTCGGTCGCCGCATACACTATTCTCAGAATGACTTGGTTG
AGTACTCACCAGTCACAGAAAAGCATCTTACGGATGGCATGACAGTAAGAGAATTATGCAGTGCTGCCAT
AACCATGAGTGATAACACTGCGGCCAACTTACTTCTGACAACGATCGGAGGACCGAAGGAGCTAACCGCT
TTTTTGCACAACATGGGGGATCATGTAACTCGCCTTGATCGTTGGGAACCGGAGCTGAATGAAGCCATAC
CAAACGACGAGCGTGACACCACGATGCCTGTAGCAATGGCAACAACGTTGCGCAAACTATTAACTGGCGA
ACTACTTACTCTAGCTTCCCGGCAACAATTAATAGACTGGATGGAGGCGGATAAAGTTGCAGGACCACTT
CTGCGCTCGGCCCTTCCGGCTGGCTGGTTTATTGCTGATAAATCTGGAGCCGGTGAGCGTGGGTCTCGCG
GTATCATTGCAGCACTGGGGCCAGATGGTAAGCCCTCCCGTATCGTAGTTATCTACACGACGGGGAGTCA
GGCAACTATGGATGAACGAAATAGACAGATCGCTGAGATAGGTGCCTCACTGATTAAGCATTGGTAACTG
TCAGACCAAGTTTACTCATATATACTTTAGATTGATTTAAAACTTCATTTTTAATTTAAAAGGATCTAGG
TGAAGATCCTTTTTGATAATCTCATGACCAAAATCCCTTAACGTGAGTTTTCGTTCCACTGAGCGTCAGA
CCCCGTAGAAAAGATCAAAGGATCTTCTTGAGATCCTTTTTTTCTGCGCGTAATCTGCTGCTTGCAAACA
AAAAAACCACCGCTACCAGCGGTGGTTTGTTTGCCGGATCAAGAGCTACCAACTCTTTTTCCGAAGGTAA
CTGGCTTCAGCAGAGCGCAGATACCAAATACTGTTCTTCTAGTGTAGCCGTAGTTAGGCCACCACTTCAA
GAACTCTGTAGCACCGCCTACATACCTCGCTCTGCTAATCCTGTTACCAGTGGCTGCTGCCAGTGGCGAT
AAGTCGTGTCTTACCGGGTTGGACTCAAGACGATAGTTACCGGATAAGGCGCAGCGGTCGGGCTGAACGG
GGGGTTCGTGCACACAGCCCAGCTTGGAGCGAACGACCTACACCGAACTGAGATACCTACAGCGTGAGCT
ATGAGAAAGCGCCACGCTTCCCGAAGGGAGAAAGGCGGACAGGTATCCGGTAAGCGGCAGGGTCGGAACA
GGAGAGCGCACGAGGGAGCTTCCAGGGGGAAACGCCTGGTATCTTTATAGTCCTGTCGGGTTTCGCCACC
TCTGACTTGAGCGTCGATTTTTGTGATGCTCGTCAGGGGGGCGGAGCCTATGGAAAAACGCCAGCAACGC
GGCCTTTTTACGGTTCCTGGCCTTTTGCTGGCCTTTTGCTCACATGTTCTTTCCTGCGTTATCCCCTGAT
TCTGTGGATAACCGTATTACCGCCTTTGAGTGAGCTGATACCGCTCGCCGCAGCCGAACGACCGAGCGCA
GCGAGTCAGTGAGCGAGGAAGCGGAAGAGCGCCCAATACGCAAACCGCCTCTCCCCGCGCGTTGGCCGAT
TCATTAATGCAGCTGGCACGACAGGTTTCCCGACTGGAAAGCGGGCAGTGAGCGCAACGCAATTAATGTG
AGTTAGCTCACTCATTAGGCACCCCAGGCTTTACACTTTATGCTTCCGGCTCGTATGTTGTGTGGAATTG
TGAGCGGATAACAATTTCACACAGGAAACAGCTATGACCATGATTACGCCAAGCGCGCAATTAACCCTCA
CTAAAGGGAACAAAAGCTGGAGCTGCAAGC
Features (pLannotate 1.2.2; 31 found; start..end, strand, type, name):
      5..231     +  promoter       RSV promoter: Rous sarcoma virus enhancer/promoter
    232..412     +  LTR            5' LTR (truncated): truncated 5' long terminal repeat (LTR) from HIV-1
    459..584     +  misc_feature   HIV-1 Ψ: packaging signal of human immunodeficiency virus type 1
    568..931     +  CDS            HIV-1 gag (fragment): gag protein from human immunodeficiency virus 1; gag
   1077..1310    +  misc_feature   RRE: The Rev response element (RRE) of HIV-1 allows for Rev-dependent mRNA export from the nucleus to the cytoplasm.
   1687..1713    +  CDS            Rev (fragment): human immunodeficiency virus 1 (HIV-1) Rev protein; rev; enhances nuclear export of unspliced and incompletely spliced viral mRNAs
   1720..1743    +  promoter       SV40 promoter (fragment): SV40 early promoter
   1744..1815    +  promoter       SV40 promoter (fragment): SV40 enhancer and early promoter
   1839..1974    +  rep_origin     SV40 ori: SV40 origin of replication
   2020..2616    +  CDS            PuroR (fragment): puromycin N-acetyltransferase; pac from Streptomyces; confers resistance to puromycin
   2665..2782    +  misc_feature   cPPT/CTS: central polypurine tract and central termination sequence of HIV-1
   2847..2913    +  CDS            small t antigen (fragment): SV40 (simian virus 40) small t antigen
   2920..4098    +  promoter       EF-1α promoter: strong constitutive promoter for human elongation factor EF-1α
   4112..4528    +  CDS            CREM (fragment): CREM_HUMAN - Experimental evidence at protein level: Swiss-Prot protein existence level 1. [Isoform 6]: May play a role in the regulation of the circadian clock: acts as a transcriptional repressor of the core circadian component PER1 by directly binding to cAMP response elements in its promoter. From Homo sapiens (Human).
   4544..4597    +  promoter       U6 promoter (fragment): RNA polymerase III promoter for human U6 snRNA
   4639..5227    +  misc_feature   WPRE: woodchuck hepatitis virus posttranscriptional regulatory element
   5278..5297    +  misc_feature   cPPT/CTS (fragment): central polypurine tract and central termination sequence of HIV-1
   5299..5532    +  LTR            3' LTR (ΔU3): self-inactivating 3' long terminal repeat (LTR) from HIV-1
   5610..5731    +  polyA_signal   SV40 poly(A) signal: SV40 polyadenylation signal
   5771..5906    +  rep_origin     SV40 ori: SV40 origin of replication
   5927..5945    -  promoter       T7 promoter: promoter for bacteriophage T7 RNA polymerase
   5953..6108    +  CDS            lacZα (fragment): LacZα fragment of β-galactosidase; lacZ fragment
   6113..6541    +  rep_origin     f1 ori (sequence partly withheld): f1 bacteriophage origin of replication; arrow indicates direction of (+) strand synthesis
   6594..6698    +  promoter       AmpR promoter: bla
   6699..7559    +  CDS            AmpR: β-lactamase; bla; confers resistance to ampicillin, carbenicillin, and related antibiotics
   7730..8318    +  rep_origin     ori: high-copy-number ColE1/pMB1/pBR322/pUC origin of replication
   8501..8593    +  CDS            lacI (fragment): lac repressor; lacI; The lac repressor binds to the lac operator to inhibit transcription in E. coli. This inhibition can be relieved by adding lactose or isopropyl-β-D-thiogalactopyranoside (IPTG).
   8606..8627    +  protein_bind   CAP binding site: CAP binding activates transcription in the presence of cAMP. E. coli catabolite activator protein
   8642..8672    +  promoter       lac promoter: promoter for the E. coli lac operon
   8680..8696    +  protein_bind   lac operator: The lac repressor binds to the lac operator to inhibit transcription in E. coli. This inhibition can be relieved by adding lactose or isopropyl-β-D-thiogalactopyranoside (IPTG). lac repressor encoded by lacI
   8741..8759    +  promoter       T3 promoter: promoter for bacteriophage T3 RNA polymerase
