[The description below was written by a language model from this plasmid's Addgene catalogue record and pLannotate feature annotations shown in this document.]
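Description:
TFORF0313 is a lentiviral mammalian expression plasmid built on the pLX_TRC317 backbone from the Broad Institute Genetic Perturbation Platform. It carries a human CREM (cAMP responsive element modulator, also known as ICER) transcription factor ORF. The sequenced record is 8,782 nt. In bacteria it is maintained through a high-copy ColE1/pUC-type origin and selected with ampicillin via the bla gene. An f1 origin and remnants of a lac/lacZα cloning region with T7 and T3 promoters also sit in the backbone. The depositor warns that recombination can occur, a common issue with LTR-containing plasmids.

The viral cassette follows a third-generation, self-inactivating layout. An RSV promoter drives a truncated HIV-1 5' LTR, followed by the Ψ packaging signal with a gag fragment, the Rev response element, a cPPT/CTS and a ΔU3 3' LTR, with an SV40 polyadenylation signal downstream. Within the transfer region, an SV40 early promoter/origin drives puromycin N-acetyltransferase for selection of transduced cells. A separate EF-1α promoter drives the synthesized CREM ORF, a short insert of about 518 bp that the annotation matches to a human CREM isoform. A WPRE downstream of the ORF enhances transcript stability and expression. The catalogue entry states that the construct carries a unique 24-bp barcode, although the feature table does not annotate it. A short sequence matched to a U6 promoter fragment lies between the ORF and the WPRE, and its role is not stated.

The plasmid belongs to a barcoded transcription factor ORF collection. It is intended for CREM overexpression, and the barcode allows individual factors to be identified in pooled screens such as directed differentiation studies.
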