Addgene plasmid #141578: TFORF0313
Purpose: Lentiviral vector for overexpressing the CREM transcription factor ORF with a unique 24-bp barcode. Barcodes facilitate identification of transcription factors in pooled screens.
Depositing lab: Feng Zhang. Depositing organization: Broad Institute. Publication: A transcription factor atlas of directed differentiation. Joung J, Ma S, Tay T, Geiger-Schuller KR, Kirchgatterer PC, Verdine VK, Guo B, Arias-Garcia MA, Allen WE, Singh A, Kuksenko O, Abudayyeh OO, Gootenberg JS, Fu Z, Macrae RK, Buenrostro JD, Regev A, Zhang F. Cell. 2023 Jan 5;186(1):209-229.e26. doi: 10.1016/j.cell.2022.11.026. PubMed 36608654.
Backbone
  Vector backbone: pLX_TRC317
  Backbone manufacturer: Broad Institute Genetic Perturbation Platform
  Backbone size w/o insert (bp): 8264
  Vector type: Mammalian Expression, Lentiviral
  Selectable markers: Puromycin
Growth in bacteria
  Bacterial resistance: Ampicillin, 100 μg/mL
  Growth temperature: 30°C
  Growth strain: NEB Stable
  Copy number: High Copy
Gene/Insert
  Gene/Insert name: CREM
  Species: H. sapiens (human)
  Insert size (bp): 518
  Entrez Gene: CREM (a.k.a. CREM-2, ICER, hCREM-2)
  Promoter: EF1a
  Cloning method: Unknown
  Sequencing primers: 5′ GGGTGGAGACTGAAGTTAGGCCAG; 3′ CACATAGCGTAAAAGGAGCAACATAG
Terms and licenses: Academic/Nonprofit Terms; Industry Terms: Not Available to Industry
Depositor comments: NM_001267567,ENST00000463314 . The transcription factor ORF portion of this plasmid was synthesized by Genewiz. Please test multiple small colonies in case of plasmid recombination. To make this collection available in a timely manner, a portion of this collection was not fully sequenced by Addgene. If an Addgene verified full plasmid sequence is not available, please contact us prior to placing an order to request the full sequence.
How to cite: TFORF0313 was a gift from Feng Zhang (Addgene plasmid # 141578 ; http://n2t.net/addgene:141578 ; RRID:Addgene_141578)
