>Addgene plasmid #141578 | TFORF0313 | depositor partial sequence | sequence record 276871 | Insert
ACCGCCACCATGACAAATTCAGGAGCTCCTCCACCAGGTGCTACAATTGTACAGTACGCAGCACAATCAG
CTGATGGCACACAGCAGTTCTTTGTCCCAGGCAGCCAGGTTGTTGTTCAAGCTGCCACTGGTGACATGCC
AACTTACCAGATCCGAGCTCCTACTGCTGCTTTGCCACAGGGAGTGGTGATGGCTGCATCGCCCGGAAGT
TTGCACAGTCCCCAGCAGCTGGCAGAAGAAGCAACACGCAAACGAGAGCTGAGGCTAATGAAAAACAGGG
AAGCTGCCAAAGAATGTCGACGTCGAAAGAAAGAATATGTAAAATGTCTGGAGAGCCGAGTTGCAGTGCT
GGAAGTCCAGAACAAGAAGCTTATAGAGGAACTTGAAACCTTGAAAGACATTTGTTCTCCCAAAACAGAT
TACTAGTAATGAACTAGTCCGTAACTTGAAAGTATTTCGATTTCTTGGCTTTATATATCTTGTGGAAAGG
ACGAGGTAGCCGCCAGCATTTACTTGGC
