>Addgene plasmid #141578 | TFORF0313 | depositor partial sequence | sequence record 276872 | Barcode
GGTAGCCGCCAGCATTTACTTGGC
